>Addgene plasmid #164152 | AByH | addgene full sequence | sequence record 327698 | Addgene NGS Result
TGGCCACGTAATAAGTGTGCGTTGAATTTATTCGCAAAAACATTGCATATTTTCGGCAAAGTAAAATTTT
GTTGCATACCTTATCAAAAAATAAGTGCTGCATACTTTTTAGAGAAACCAAATAATTTTTTATTGCATAC
CCGTTTTTAATAAAATACATTGCATACCCTCTTTTAATAAAAAATATTGCATACTTTGACGAAACAAATT
TTCGTTGCATACCCAATAAAAGATTATTATATTGCATACCCGTTTTTAATAAAATACATTGCATACCCTC
TTTTAATAAAGAATATTGCATACGTTGACGAAACAAATTTTCGTTGCATACCCAATAAAAGATTATTATA
TTGCATACCTTTTCTTGCCATACCATTTAGCCGATCAATTGTGCTCGGCAACAGTATATTTGTGGTGTGC
CAACCAACAACGGCGCGCCTAAATTCGAGCTCGCCCGGGGATCTAATTCAATTAGAGACTAATTCAATTA
GAGCTAATTCAATTAGGATCCAAGCTTATCGATTTCGAACCCTCGACCGCCGGAGTATAAATAGAGGCGC
TTCGTCTACGGAGCGACAATTCAATTCAAACAAGCAAAGTGAACACGTCGCTAAGCGAAAGCTAAGCAAA
TAAACAAGCGCAGCTGAACAAGCTAAACAATCGGGGTACCGCTAGAGTCGACGGTACGATCCACCGGTCG
CCACCATGGTGAGCAAGGGCGAGGAGGTCATCAAAGAGTTCATGCGCTTCAAGGTGCGCATGGAGGGCTC
CATGAACGGCCACGAGTTCGAGATCGAGGGCGAGGGCGAGGGCCGCCCCTACGAGGGCACCCAGACCGCC
AAGCTGAAGGTGACCAAGGGCGGCCCCCTGCCCTTCGCCTGGGACATCCTGTCCCCCCAGTTCATGTACG
GCTCCAAGGCGTACGTGAAGCACCCCGCCGACATCCCCGATTACAAGAAGCTGTCCTTCCCCGAGGGCTT
CAAGTGGGAGCGCGTGATGAACTTCGAGGACGGCGGTCTGGTGACCGTGACCCAGGACTCCTCCCTGCAG
GACGGCACGCTGATCTACAAGGTGAAGATGCGCGGCACCAACTTCCCCCCCGACGGCCCCGTAATGCAGA
AGAAGACCATGGGCTGGGAGGCCTCCACCGAGCGCCTGTACCCCCGCGACGGCGTGCTGAAGGGCGAGAT
CCACCAGGCCCTGAAGCTGAAGGACGGCGGCCACTACCTGGTGGAGTTCAAGACCATCTACATGGCCAAG
AAGCCCGTGCAACTGCCCGGCTACTACTACGTGGACACCAAGCTGGACATCACCTCCCACAACGAGGACT
ACACCATCGTGGAACAGTACGAGCGCTCCGAGGGCCGCCACCACCTGTTCCTGGGGCATGGCACCGGCAG
CACCGGCAGCGGCAGCTCCGGCACCGCCTCCTCCGAGGACAACAACATGGCCGTTATCAAGGAATTTATG
CGCTTCAAAGTTAGGATGGAGGGATCCATGAACGGACATGAGTTCGAGATCGAGGGAGAGGGCGAGGGAC
GCCCGTATGAAGGCACACAAACAGCCAAACTCAAGGTCACCAAGGGCGGACCACTGCCCTTCGCCTGGGA
TATCCTGAGTCCCCAGTTTATGTACGGCAGCAAGGCCTACGTTAAGCACCCCGCTGACATACCGGACTAC
AAAAAGCTGTCCTTTCCGGAAGGCTTCAAGTGGGAGCGCGTGATGAATTTCGAAGACGGAGGACTGGTCA
CTGTGACCCAAGATAGCAGTTTGCAGGACGGTACACTGATCTATAAGGTTAAAATGCGCGGCACTAACTT
TCCGCCAGATGGCCCAGTGATGCAGAAGAAGACCATGGGTTGGGAGGCATCCACCGAACGTCTGTACCCT
CGAGACGGAGTGCTCAAGGGCGAGATCCATCAGGCCCTCAAACTGAAAGATGGTGGTCACTACCTGGTCG
AATTTAAGACCATTTACATGGCCAAGAAGCCGGTTCAGCTGCCCGGATATTATTATGTGGATACGAAACT
GGATATAACTTCGCATAACGAAGACTACACCATTGTCGAGCAGTATGAGCGCAGCGAAGGCCGACATCAC
CTGTTCCTCTACGGCATGGACGAGCTGTACAAGTAGGCGGCCGCGACTCTAGATCATAATCAGCCATACC
ACATTTGTAGAGGTTTTACTTGCTTTAAAAAACCTCCCACACCTCCCCCTGAACCTGAAACATAAAATGA
ATGCAATTGTTGTTGTTAACTTGTTTATTGCAGCTTATAATGGTTACAAATAAAGCAATAGCATCACAAA
TTTCACAAATAAAGCATTTTTTTCACTGCATTCTAGTTGTGGTTTGTCCAAACTCATCAATGTATCTTAA
AGCTTCCTAGGGTACTGACGGACACACCGAAGCCCCGGCGGCAACCCTCAGCGGATGCCCCGGGGCTTCA
CGTTTTCCCAGGTCAGAAGCGGTTTTCGGGAGTAGTGCCCCAACTGGGGTAACCTTTGAGTTCTCTCAGT
TGGGGGCGTAGGGTCGCCGACATGACACAAGGGGTTGTGACCGGGGTGGACACGTACGCGGGTGCTTACG
ACCGTCAGTCGCGCGAGCGCGAGGGCCCGGGTTTTTTAAATGGTACCCTTGCAGCGCCACCTGGCCGCGA
AGAGTTCCATTCTCTGCTTCGAAGTACGAAGAGAGAAAGAGTACTTTAAATTTCCACATTCCCGCCTTGC
AGCGCCACCTGGCCTTGGTAATGTAGAACTAGGAAGGAAAGCACCAACACAAGATGTCGCTCTCCGACGA
TGGACATGTCGCGTAAAAAATGTTCGATAACTTTCAATGGTTCGATTGAACAGACAATAAGTGTATTTAA
GACACCAGTTCTTATATTCAAAAATCCTAACAACTCACACCTTGCAGCGCCACCTGGCCCTAGAGATCCA
CCAACTCTAGAGAGATCTTGCGAACAGCATTAAGTACATGCATCAACGATTACCAGGATATGCTCATTAC
GCTTGTAACTTCTCGGAAAAGGTCCTAGATGATAGATGTGTACCGTAGCGAACGGTACTGGCTTGATGTT
ATCGTAATGGTATTGACCCTCTTGGCGACCTCCTCGTTGCTTATACAGGGAACAACCTACGCATGAATTA
ATGTATCCTTTAACATAATTTCGCATACAGGGGAACCAGAATTGATTTATAATTCGGCTGATTGTTTTGT
CGGTGACATTCTACAAGAATGCGATAGCGTAACTGCTTTGGTACAACCCAAAGGTGCTTGTTGTTATGTT
TGCGATATAAGCGACCAAGTTCAAGGACATACTCATCGTTCTCAGTGATCTTCTTAGCAATCATTTCGCT
AGCAATTCGTTTTATTTTCTCGTCCTGCAATTGTACAGCAAACAACCAATCGGCTTCATCAATGACGGTT
TTGAATGTCTTTAGGTCAGCTTCTTCCATTTCACGCGAATCTTCATATGGTGATCGGCTTAAGGCATCGA
CGTGTTCCATACACGTAACTGAGCGATGCAGTATCTCAATATCGAATTCTTGGATGCGTAGCCACCATCT
GGCAATTCGGGGTATCAGCTCTCGTTTCTCCATCGTCGTTCTTAACGCATTACAATCAGTGATGACTCGA
ATTCGTTTCCCATAGACATAATACTTGAAACGTTCCAGTGACTCGACAACAGCCAAAGCTTCTAGCTCGT
AGATGTGAAACTTCATTTCGCTGTATGTCGTCGATCGGCTATAATAGGCTACTGGCTTTAACTGATCATG
TTCCTTTGCAATAGAACTCCGGCTAAACAAACAGAACTAGCATCAGTATGTATTTCGTGTTCTGGGCTGA
CGTCGTAGCTAATAAGAACAGGCTTCGAAATAAGGAGTTGTTTAAGTTCATTGAATGCGTCATCTTGCTG
TGGTTCCCATTTAAACGGCTGGTCTTTGCGTAGTAGCTTGCGTAAGGCCTCGGAATTCGTAATCATGGTC
ATAGCTGTTTCCTGTGTGAAATTGTTATCCGCTCACAATTCCACACAACATACGAGCCGGAAGCATAAAG
TGTAAAGCCTGGGGTGCCTAATGAGTGAGCTAACTCACATTAATTGCGTTGCGCTCACTGCCCGCTTTCC
AGTCGGGAAACCTGTCGTGCCAGCTGCATTAATGAATCGGCCAACGCGCGGGGAGAGGCGGTTTGCGTAT
TGGGCGCTCTTCCGCTTCCTCGCTCACTGACTCGCTGCGCTCGGTCGTTCGGCTGCGGCGAGCGGTATCA
GCTCACTCAAAGGCGGTAATACGGTTATCCACAGAATCAGGGGATAACGCAGGAAAGAACATGTGAGCAA
AAGGCCAGCAAAAGGCCAGGAACCGTAAAAAGGCCGCGTTGCTGGCGTTTTTCCATAGGCTCCGCCCCCC
TGACGAGCATCACAAAAATCGACGCTCAAGTCAGAGGTGGCGAAACCCGACAGGACTATAAAGATACCAG
GCGTTTCCCCCTGGAAGCTCCCTCGTGCGCTCTCCTGTTCCGACCCTGCCGCTTACCGGATACCTGTCCG
CCTTTCTCCCTTCGGGAAGCGTGGCGCTTTCTCATAGCTCACGCTGTAGGTATCTCAGTTCGGTGTAGGT
CGTTCGCTCCAAGCTGGGCTGTGTGCACGAACCCCCCGTTCAGCCCGACCGCTGCGCCTTATCCGGTAAC
TATCGTCTTGAGTCCAACCCGGTAAGACACGACTTATCGCCACTGGCAGCAGCCACTGGTAACAGGATTA
GCAGAGCGAGGTATGTAGGCGGTGCTACAGAGTTCTTGAAGTGGTGGCCTAACTACGGCTACACTAGAAG
AACAGTATTTGGTATCTGCGCTCTGCTGAAGCCAGTTACCTTCGGAAAAAGAGTTGGTAGCTCTTGATCC
GGCAAACAAACCACCGCTGGTAGCGGTGGTTTTTTTGTTTGCAAGCAGCAGATTACGCGCAGAAAAAAAG
GATCTCAAGAAGATCCTTTGATCTTTTCTACGGGGTCTGACGCTCAGTGGAACGAAAACTCACGTTAAGG
GATTTTGGTCATGAGATTATCAAAAAGGATCTTCACCTAGATCCTTTTAAATTAAAAATGAAGTTTTAAA
TCAATCTAAAGTATATATGAGTAAACTTGGTCTGACAGTTACCAATGCTTAATCAGTGAGGCACCTATCT
CAGCGATCTGTCTATTTCGTTCATCCATAGTTGCCTGACTCCCCGTCGTGTAGATAACTACGATACGGGA
GGGCTTACCATCTGGCCCCAGTGCTGCAATGATACCGCGAGACCCACGCTCACCGGCTCCAGATTTATCA
GCAATAAACCAGCCAGCCGGAAGGGCCGAGCGCAGAAGTGGTCCTGCAACTTTATCCGCCTCCATCCAGT
CTATTAATTGTTGCCGGGAAGCTAGAGTAAGTAGTTCGCCAGTTAATAGTTTGCGCAACGTTGTTGCCAT
TGCTACAGGCATCGTGGTGTCACGCTCGTCGTTTGGTATGGCTTCATTCAGCTCCGGTTCCCAACGATCA
AGGCGAGTTACATGATCCCCCATGTTGTGCAAAAAAGCGGTTAGCTCCTTCGGTCCTCCGATCGTTGTCA
GAAGTAAGTTGGCCGCAGTGTTATCACTCATGGTTATGGCAGCACTGCATAATTCTCTTACTGTCATGCC
ATCCGTAAGATGCTTTTCTGTGACTGGTGAGTACTCAACCAAGTCATTCTGAGAATAGTGTATGCGGCGA
CCGAGTTGCTCTTGCCCGGCGTCAATACGGGATAATACCGCGCCACATAGCAGAACTTTAAAAGTGCTCA
TCATTGGAAAACGTTCTTCGGGGCGAAAACTCTCAAGGATCTTACCGCTGTTGAGATCCAGTTCGATGTA
ACCCACTCGTGCACCCAACTGATCTTCAGCATCTTTTACTTTCACCAGCGTTTCTGGGTGAGCAAAAACA
GGAAGGCAAAATGCCGCAAAAAAGGGAATAAGGGCGACACGGAAATGTTGAATACTCATACTCTTCCTTT
TTCAATATTATTGAAGCATTTATCAGGGTTATTGTCTCATGAGCGGATACATATTTGAATGTATTTAGAA
AAATAAACAAATAGGGGTTCCGCGCACATTTCCCCGAAAAGTGCCACCTGACGTCTAAGAAACCATTATT
ATCATGACATTAACCTATAAAAATAGGCGTATCACGAGGCCCTTTCGTCTCGCGCGTTTCGGTGATGACG
GTGAAAACCTCTGACACATGCAGCTCCCGGAGACGGTCACAGCTTGTCTGTAAGCGGATGCCGGGAGCAG
ACAAGCCCGTCAGGGCGCGTCAGCGGGTGTTGGCGGGTGTCGGGGCTGGCTTAACTATGCGGCATCAGAG
CAGATTGTACTGAGAGTGCACCATATGCGGTGTGAAATACCGCACAGATGCGTAAGGAGAAAATACCGCA
TCAGGCGCCATTCGCCATTCAGGCTGCGCAACTGTTGGGAAGGGCGATCGGTGCGGGCCTCTTCGCTATT
ACGCCAGCTGGCGAAAGGGGGATGTGCTGCAAGGCGATTAAGTTGGGTAACGCCAGGGTTTTCCCAGTCA
CGACGTTGTAAAACGACGGCCAGTGCCAAGCTTTGTTTAAAAATATAACAAAATTGTGATCCCACAAAAT
GAAGTGGGGCAAAATCAAATAATTAATAGTGTCCGTAAACTTGTTGGTCTTCAACTTTTTGAGGAACACG
TTGGACGGCAAATCCGTGACTATAACACAAGTTGATTTAATAATTTTAGCCAACACGTCGGGCTGCGTGT
TTTTTGCCGACGCGTCTGTGTACACGTTGATTAACTGGTCGATTAAACTGTTGAAATAATTTAATTTTTG
GTTCTTCTTTAAATCTGTGATGAAATTTTTTAAAATAACTTTAAATTCTTCATTGGTAAAAAATGCCACG
TTTTGCAACTTGTGAGGGTCTAATATGAGGTCAAACTCAGTAGGAGTTTTATCCAAAAAAGAAAACATGA
TTACGTCTGTACACGAACGCGTATTAACGCAGAGTGCAAAGTATAAGAGGGTTAAAAAATATATTTTACG
CACCATATACGCATCGGGTTGATATCGTTAATATGGATCAATTTGAACAGTTGATTAACGTGTCTCTGCT
CAAGTCTTTGATCAAAACGCAAATCGACGAAAATGTGTCGGACAATATCAAGTCGATGAGCGAAAAACTA
AAAAGGCTAGAATACGACAATCTCACAGACAGCGTTGAGATATACGGTATTCACGACAGCAGGCTGAATA
ATAAAAAAATTAGAAACTATTATTTAACCCTAGAAAGATAATCATATTGTGACGTACGTTAAAGATAATC
ATGCGTAAAATTGACGCATGTGTTTTATCGGTCTGTATATCGAGGTTTATTTATTAATTTGAATAGATAT
TAAGTTTTATTATATTTACACTTACATACTAATAATAAATTCAACAAACAATTTATTTATGTTTATTTAT
TTATTAAAAAAAAACAAAAACTCAAAATTTCTTCTATAAAGTAACAAAACTTTTAAACATTCTCTCTTTT
ACAAAAATAAACTTATTTTGTACTTTAAAAACAGTCATGTTGTATTATAAAATAAGTAATTAGCTTAACT
TATACATAATAGAAACAAATTATACTTATTAGTCAGTCAGAAACAACTTTGGCACATATCAATATTATGC
TCTCGACAAATAACTTTTTTGCATTTTTTGCACGATGCATTTGCCTTTCGCCTTATTTTAGAGGGGCAGT
AAGTACAGTAAGTACGTTTTTTCATTACTGGCTCTTCAGTACTGTCATCTGATGTACCAGGCACTTCATT
TGGCAAAATATTAGAGATATTATCGCGCAAATATCTCTTCAAAGTAGGAGCTTCTAAACGCTTACGCATA
AACGATGACGTCAGGCTCATGTAAAGGTTTCTCATAAATTTTTTGCGACTTTGAACCTTTTCTCCCTTGC
TACTGACATTATGGCTGTATATAATAAAAGAATTTATGCAGGCAATGTTTATCATTCCGTACAATAATGC
CATAGGCCACCTATTCGTCTTCCTACTGCAGGGACGGAATTAACATCGTCGGCTTGTTCAGGATTTTTCG
ATCCCAAATTGATATATTTTTTATTAGCGGATAAATCTACGCTGGCGTGTTCAGGATTTTCAGATCCCGA
ACTATTAGTTTTATTAATGACGGAGAATTCAACGTCGGCGTGCTCAGGATTGTCAGATCCCGAATTATAT
AAAGTGCCTTCAGCAATAACCATTTCGGTTTTAAATACCTTTTGCTCATCAAAGTATTTTTTGATAATAT
ATTGTAAGGGGGAATGGCTTTAGTGGTGGTGAGGTGAGTGGTGAGGCAATGAGATATGAGGCAAAGCAAA
TATAAGTTTATTAAATGAAATTAGATACAGGAAATATTAACTGAATTAAATGTGATCACTGCGCGACGGC
TTGCTCTTCGACGACGACCGAGCGAACACACATTAACGGGGCCATCTGTTCTCCCGGGTTACCACCGTAC
TTGACAGGCAAGGTTGCCATATGCTTACAGTCCTGACGTATCGTAGCGACCTCGCACGAATCATTAAGAT
ATTTATCTGCTGGGTTGTCCTTATCATCGGTGTCATCTAATGGTATCTGGCACCACGGCTTGAGTTTATC
GGACACATACACGGATTTATAGTGTCGCTGAGTTCGTTGGGCATTCGGCAAATCTTCGACCAAGTATCGA
TCATGTGGTAGTTTCTTTGCGATGATTAACGGGCCTTTATAACGAGGCTCGATTTTACGTGAAGTGCCTG
TACTACCTTGTTCGTTTTCGGCCAAAACTAAGTCTCCTTCGCTGTAAACCGTCGGCTTGGCGTGTTTGGC
ATCGTAACGTTTCTTTGCTTCTGCTCGATGTTCGTCAATTCGTGTTGCAGTATCGGTACGAAGCTGTTGC
AACTCTTCGGTAGTCAGCACTTGGTCATCAGTACATTGCAACGCTCGTACTACGGAGTTCTTCAACGAGT
GTCGTGGCTCTTAACAATATAATAGCTGAAATGGAGAACGATTAGTAGTCTTGTTGGTCATCGTGTTAAT
GCTCCACTGGATTTGGCATAGTTTCTCATCCCAGCGCTTTTCATTCTCAACAGTAGGCAATAGCATTGAT
AGGATTATGCGGTTAGTGCGTTTGTTTAAACT
Features (pLannotate 1.2.2; 18 found; start..end, strand, type, name):
      1..431     +  protein_bind   gypsy insulator: chromatin insulator from Drosophila Su(Hw), CP190, and Mod(mdg4)67.2
    540..662     +  promoter       hsp70 promoter (fragment): Drosophila melanogaster hsp70Bb promoter
    706..2133    +  CDS            tdTomato: tdTomato is a basic (constitutively fluorescent) orange fluorescent protein published in 2004, derived from Discosoma sp.. It is reported to be a somewhat slowly-maturing tandem dimer with low acid sensitivity.
   2152..2235    +  CDS            large T antigen (fragment): large T antigen from SV40 (simian virus 40)
   2258..2379    +  polyA_signal   SV40 poly(A) signal: SV40 polyadenylation signal
   2457..2556    +  protein_bind   phage φC31 attP: attachment site of phage φC31 phage φC31 integrase
   4012..4028    -  protein_bind   lac operator: The lac repressor binds to the lac operator to inhibit transcription in E. coli. This inhibition can be relieved by adding lactose or isopropyl-β-D-thiogalactopyranoside (IPTG). lac repressor encoded by lacI
   4036..4066    -  promoter       lac promoter: promoter for the E. coli lac operon
   4081..4102    -  protein_bind   CAP binding site: CAP binding activates transcription in the presence of cAMP. E. coli catabolite activator protein
   4115..4207    -  CDS            lacI (fragment): lac repressor; lacI; The lac repressor binds to the lac operator to inhibit transcription in E. coli. This inhibition can be relieved by adding lactose or isopropyl-β-D-thiogalactopyranoside (IPTG).
   4390..4978    -  rep_origin     ori: high-copy-number ColE1/pMB1/pBR322/pUC origin of replication
   5149..6009    -  CDS            AmpR: β-lactamase; bla; confers resistance to ampicillin, carbenicillin, and related antibiotics
   6010..6114    -  promoter       AmpR promoter: bla
   6209..6244    +  CDS            rop (fragment): Rop protein, which maintains plasmids at low copy number; rop
   6346..6445    +  misc_feature   bom (fragment): basis of mobility region from pBR322
   6451..6605    -  CDS            lacZα (fragment): LacZα fragment of β-galactosidase; lacZ fragment
   6609..7076    -  CDS            LEF-9 (fragment): LEF9_NPVAC - Experimental evidence at protein level: Swiss-Prot protein existence level 1. Component of the viral DNA-dependent RNA polymerase which is composed of four equimolar subunits of LEF-4, LEF-8, LEF-9, and p47. Plays an essential role in late and very late gene expression. From Autographa californica nuclear polyhedrosis virus (AcMNPV).
   7103..7306    +  CDS            FP (fragment): FP25_NPVAC - Experimental evidence at protein level: Swiss-Prot protein existence level 1. From Autographa californica nuclear polyhedrosis virus (AcMNPV).
