[The description below was written by a language model from this plasmid's Addgene catalogue record and pLannotate feature annotations shown in this document.]
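Description:
AByH is a donor plasmid for placing a fluorescent marker at a defined site on the Drosophila melanogaster Y chromosome. The associated work describes this as CRISPR/Cas9-mediated site-specific transgenesis. It is built on a piggyBac-derived backbone of about 4.1 kb and carries an insert of about 5.1 kb, for a catalogued total of roughly 9.2 kb. In E. coli it is maintained at high copy from a ColE1/pUC-type origin and selected with ampicillin through the bla gene. The backbone also contains remnants of lac regulatory and lacZα sequence, rop and bom fragments from pBR322, and short baculovirus (AcMNPV) FP and LEF-9 fragments. The baculoviral fragments are plausibly flanking DNA carried over from the original piggyBac clone. No piggyBac terminal repeats are annotated in the feature table.

The insert name gives the cassette order as left Y homology arm, gypsy insulator, 3xP3-driven codon-optimized tdTomato, φC31 attP, CTCF insulator, and right Y homology arm. The feature table confirms the gypsy insulator, an hsp70 core promoter fragment, the tdTomato coding sequence, an SV40 3′ region with polyadenylation signal, and the attP site. The hsp70 fragment is the basal promoter usually paired with 3xP3 binding sites, which typically direct expression in the eye. The 3xP3 element, the CTCF site and the Y homology arms are not annotated and presumably lie in the unannotated stretches of the sequence. The homology arms would direct repair-mediated insertion at the cut Y locus. The insulators are intended to shield the marker from surrounding, largely heterochromatic chromatin. The attP site provides a landing pad for later φC31 integrase-mediated insertion of other transgenes. The record does not specify the exact Y target site or the guide RNA.
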