Addgene plasmid #164152: AByH
Purpose: Integrates marker gene onto D. melanogaster Y chromosome
Depositing lab: Omar Akbari. Depositing organization: University of California, San Diego (UCSD). Publication: Site-specific transgenesis of the D. melanogaster Y-chromosome using CRISPR/Cas9. Buchman A, Akbari OS. Insect Mol Biol. 2018 Aug 6. doi: 10.1111/imb.12528. PubMed 30079589.
Backbone
  Vector backbone: piggybac
  Backbone size w/o insert (bp): 4095
  Total vector size (bp): 9188
Growth in bacteria
  Bacterial resistance: Ampicillin, 100 μg/mL
  Growth temperature: 37°C
  Growth strain: DH5alpha
  Copy number: High Copy
Gene/Insert
  Gene/Insert name: Y-Left-GypSy_3xp3-optimized-tdtomato-Attp-CTCF-Y-Right
  Species: D. melanogaster (fly)
  Insert size (bp): 5093
Terms and licenses: Academic/Nonprofit Terms; Industry Terms: Not Available to Industry
How to cite: AByH was a gift from Omar Akbari (Addgene plasmid # 164152 ; http://n2t.net/addgene:164152 ; RRID:Addgene_164152)
